>Addgene plasmid #210290 | ECFP-FRB-Sec61b | addgene full sequence | sequence record 413510 | Addgene NGS Result
TAGTTATTAATAGTAATCAATTACGGGGTCATTAGTTCATAGCCCATATATGGAGTTCCGCGTTACATAA
CTTACGGTAAATGGCCCGCCTGGCTGACCGCCCAACGACCCCCGCCCATTGACGTCAATAATGACGTATG
TTCCCATAGTAACGCCAATAGGGACTTTCCATTGACGTCAATGGGTGGAGTATTTACGGTAAACTGCCCA
CTTGGCAGTACATCAAGTGTATCATATGCCAAGTACGCCCCCTATTGACGTCAATGACGGTAAATGGCCC
GCCTGGCATTATGCCCAGTACATGACCTTATGGGACTTTCCTACTTGGCAGTACATCTACGTATTAGTCA
TCGCTATTACCATGGTGATGCGGTTTTGGCAGTACATCAATGGGCGTGGATAGCGGTTTGACTCACGGGG
ATTTCCAAGTCTCCACCCCATTGACGTCAATGGGAGTTTGTTTTGGCACCAAAATCAACGGGACTTTCCA
AAATGTCGTAACAACTCCGCCCCATTGACGCAAATGGGCGGTAGGCGTGTACGGTGGGAGGTCTATATAA
GCAGAGCTGGTTTAGTGAACCGTCAGATCCGCTAGCGCTACCGGTCGCCACCATGGTGAGCAAGGGCGAG
GAGCTGTTCACCGGGGTGGTGCCCATCCTGGTCGAGCTGGACGGCGACGTAAACGGCCACAAGTTCAGCG
TGTCCGGCGAGGGCGAGGGCGATGCCACCTACGGCAAGCTGACCCTGAAGTTCATCTGCACCACCGGCAA
GCTGCCCGTGCCCTGGCCCACCCTCGTGACCACCCTGACCTGGGGCGTGCAGTGCTTCAGCCGCTACCCC
GACCACATGAAGCAGCACGACTTCTTCAAGTCCGCCATGCCCGAAGGCTACGTCCAGGAGCGCACCATCT
TCTTCAAGGACGACGGCAACTACAAGACCCGCGCCGAGGTGAAGTTCGAGGGCGACACCCTGGTGAACCG
CATCGAGCTGAAGGGCATCGACTTCAAGGAGGACGGCAACATCCTGGGGCACAAGCTGGAGTACAACTAC
ATCAGCCACAACGTCTATATCACCGCCGACAAGCAGAAGAACGGCATCAAGGCCAACTTCAAGATCCGCC
ACAACATCGAGGACGGCAGCGTGCAGCTCGCCGACCACTACCAGCAGAACACCCCCATCGGCGACGGCCC
CGTGCTGCTGCCCGACAACCACTACCTGAGCACCCAGTCCGCCCTGAGCAAAGACCCCAACGAGAAGCGC
GATCACATGGTCCTGCTGGAGTTCGTGACCGCCGCCGGGATCACTCTCGGCATGGACGAGCTGTACAAGA
GTGCTGGTGGTATCCTCTGGCATGAGATGTGGCATGAAGGCCTGGAAGAGGCATCTCGTTTGTACTTTGG
GGAAAGGAACGTGAAAGGCATGTTTGAGGTGCTGGAGCCCTTGCATGCTATGATGGAACGGGGCCCCCAG
ACTCTGAAGGAAACATCCTTTAATCAGGCCTATGGTCGAGATTTAATGGAGGCCCAAGAGTGGTGCAGGA
AGTACATGAAATCAGGGAATGTCAAGGACCTCCTCCAAGCCTGGGACCTCTATTATCATGTGTTCCGACG
AATCTCAAAGAGTGCTGGTGGTAGTGCTGGTGGTAGTGCTGGTGGTAGTGCTGGTGGTAGTGCTGGTGGT
CCTCGAGCTCAAGCTTCGAATTCTGCAGTCGACGGTACCGCGGGCCCGGGATCT
[288 nt withheld, positions 1735-2022]
TAGGAATTCTGCAGTCGACGGTACCGCGGGCCCGGGATCCACCGGATCTAGATAACTGATCATAATCAGC
CATACCACATTTGTAGAGGTTTTACTTGCTTTAAAAAACCTCCCACACCTCCCCCTGAACCTGAAACATA
AAATGAATGCAATTGTTGTTGTTAACTTGTTTATTGCAGCTTATAATGGTTACAAATAAAGCAATAGCAT
CACAAATTTCACAAATAAAGCATTTTTTTCACTGCATTCTAGTTGTGGTTTGTCCAAACTCATCAATGTA
TCTTAACGCGTAAATTGTAAGCGTTAATATTTTGTTAAAATTCGCGTTAAATTTTTGTTAAATCAGCTCA
TTTTTTAACCAATAGGCCGAAATCGGCAAAATCCCTTATAAATCAAAAGAATAGACCGAGATAGGGT
[37 nt withheld, positions 2440-2476]
AAAGAACGTGGACTCCAACGTCAAAGG
[49 nt withheld, positions 2504-2552]
T
[91 nt withheld, positions 2554-2644]
G
[124 nt withheld, positions 2646-2769]
CAGGTGGCACTTTTCGGGGAAATGTGCGCGGAACCCCTATTTGTTTATTTTTCTAAATACATTCAAATAT
GTATCCGCTCATGAGACAATAACCCTGATAAATGCTTCAATAATATTGAAAAAGGAAGAGTCCTGAGGCG
GAAAGAACCAGCTGTGGAATGTGTGTCAGTTAGGGTGTGGAAAGTCCCCAGGCTCCCCAGCAGGCAGAAG
TATGCAAAGCATGCATCTCAATTAGTCAGCAACCAGGTGTGGAAAGTCCCCAGGCTCCCCAGCAGGCAGA
AGTATGCAAAGCATGCATCTCAATTAGTCAGCAACCATAGTCCCGCCCCTAACTCCGCCCATCCCGCCCC
TAACTCCGCCCAGTTCCGCCCATTCTCCGCCCCATGGCTGACTAATTTTTTTTATTTATGCAGAGGCCGA
GGCCGCCTCGGCCTCTGAGCTATTCCAGAAGTAGTGAGGAGGCTTTTTTGGAGGCCTAGGCTTTTGCAAA
GATCGATCAAGAGACAGGATGAGGATCGTTTCGCATGATTGAACAAGATGGATTGCACGCAGGTTCTCCG
GCCGCTTGGGTGGAGAGGCTATTCGGCTATGACTGGGCACAACAGACAATCGGCTGCTCTGATGCCGCCG
TGTTCCGGCTGTCAGCGCAGGGGCGCCCGGTTCTTTTTGTCAAGACCGACCTGTCCGGTGCCCTGAATGA
ACTGCAAGACGAGGCAGCGCGGCTATCGTGGCTGGCCACGACGGGCGTTCCTTGCGCAGCTGTGCTCGAC
GTTGTCACTGAAGCGGGAAGGGACTGGCTGCTATTGGGCGAAGTGCCGGGGCAGGATCTCCTGTCATCTC
ACCTTGCTCCTGCCGAGAAAGTATCCATCATGGCTGATGCAATGCGGCGGCTGCATACGCTTGATCCGGC
TACCTGCCCATTCGACCACCAAGCGAAACATCGCATCGAGCGAGCACGTACTCGGATGGAAGCCGGTCTT
GTCGATCAGGATGATCTGGACGAAGAGCATCAGGGGCTCGCGCCAGCCGAACTGTTCGCCAGGCTCAAGG
CGAGCATGCCCGACGGCGAGGATCTCGTCGTGACCCATGGCGATGCCTGCTTGCCGAATATCATGGTGGA
AAATGGCCGCTTTTCTGGATTCATCGACTGTGGCCGGCTGGGTGTGGCGGACCGCTATCAGGACATAGCG
TTGGCTACCCGTGATATTGCTGAAGAGCTTGGCGGCGAATGGGCTGACCGCTTCCTCGTGCTTTACGGTA
TCGCCGCTCCCGATTCGCAGCGCATCGCCTTCTATCGCCTTCTTGACGAGTTCTTCTGAGCGGGACTCTG
GGGTTCGAAATGACCGACCAAGCGACGCCCAACCTGCCATCACGAGATTTCGATTCCACCGCCGCCTTCT
ATGAAAGGTTGGGCTTCGGAATCGTTTTCCGGGACGCCGGCTGGATGATCCTCCAGCGCGGGGATCTCAT
GCTGGAGTTCTTCGCCCACCCTAGGGGGAGGCTAACTGAAACACGGAAGGAGACAATACCGGAAGGAACC
CGCGCTATGACGGCAATAAAAAGACAGAATAAAACGCACGGTGTTGGGTCGTTTGTTCATAAACGCGGGG
TTCGGTCCCAGGGCTGGCACTCTGTCGATACCCCACCGAGACCCCATTGGGGCCAATACGCCCGCGTTTC
TTCCTTTTCCCCACCCCACCCCCCAAGTTCGGGTGAAGGCCCAGGGCTCGCAGCCAACGTCGGGGCGGCA
GGCCCTGCCATAGCCTCAGGTTACTCATATATACTTTAGATTGATTTAAAACTTCATTTTTAATTTAAAA
GGATCTAGGTGAAGATCCTTTTTGATAATCTCATGACCAAAATCCCTTAACGTGAGTTTTCGTTCCACTG
AGCGTCAGACCCCGTAGAAAAGATCAAAGGATCTTCTTGAGATCCTTTTTTTCTGCGCGTAATCTGCTGC
TTGCAAACAAAAAAACCACCGCTACCAGCGGTGGTTTGTTTGCCGGATCAAGAGCTACCAACTCTTTTTC
CGAAGGTAACTGGCTTCAGCAGAGCGCAGATACCAAATACTGTTCTTCTAGTGTAGCCGTAGTTAGGCCA
CCACTTCAAGAACTCTGTAGCACCGCCTACATACCTCGCTCTGCTAATCCTGTTACCAGTGGCTGCTGCC
AGTGGCGATAAGTCGTGTCTTACCGGGTTGGACTCAAGACGATAGTTACCGGATAAGGCGCAGCGGTCGG
GCTGAACGGGGGGTTCGTGCACACAGCCCAGCTTGGAGCGAACGACCTACACCGAACTGAGATACCTACA
GCGTGAGCTATGAGAAAGCGCCACGCTTCCCGAAGGGAGAAAGGCGGACAGGTATCCGGTAAGCGGCAGG
GTCGGAACAGGAGAGCGCACGAGGGAGCTTCCAGGGGGAAACGCCTGGTATCTTTATAGTCCTGTCGGGT
TTCGCCACCTCTGACTTGAGCGTCGATTTTTGTGATGCTCGTCAGGGGGGCGGAGCCTATGGAAAAACGC
CAGCAACGCGGCCTTTTTACGGTTCCTGGCCTTTTGCTGGCCTTTTGCTCACATGTTCTTTCCTGCGTTA
TCCCCTGATTCTGTGGATAACCGTATTACCGCCATGCAT
Features (pLannotate 1.2.2; 17 found; start..end, strand, type, name):
     61..364     +  enhancer       CMV enhancer: human cytomegalovirus immediate early enhancer
    365..568     +  promoter       CMV promoter: human cytomegalovirus (CMV) immediate early promoter
    613..1329    +  CDS            ECFP: ECFP is a basic (constitutively fluorescent) cyan fluorescent protein published in 1996, derived from Aequorea victoria. It has low acid sensitivity.
   1342..1620    +  CDS            FRB*: T2098L mutant of FKBP-rapamycin binding domain of human FRAP binds synthetic ligands such as AP21967
   1682..1733    +  misc_feature   MCS: multiple cloning site
   1735..2025    +  CDS            Sec61β (sequence partly withheld): human Sec61β subunit of the translocon in the endoplasmic reticulum; SEC61B
   2026..2062    +  misc_feature   MCS (fragment): multiple cloning site
   2079..2163    +  CDS            large T antigen (fragment): large T antigen from SV40 (simian virus 40)
   2186..2307    +  polyA_signal   SV40 poly(A) signal: SV40 polyadenylation signal
   2341..2769    -  rep_origin     f1 ori (sequence partly withheld): f1 bacteriophage origin of replication; arrow indicates direction of (+) strand synthesis
   2796..2900    +  promoter       AmpR promoter: bla
   2902..3259    +  promoter       SV40 promoter: SV40 enhancer and early promoter
   3294..4088    +  CDS            NeoR/KanR: aminoglycoside phosphotransferase from Tn5; aph(3')-II (or nptII); confers resistance to neomycin, kanamycin, and G418 (Geneticin®)
   4109..4261    +  CDS            ble (fragment): BLE_KLEPN - Experimental evidence at protein level: Swiss-Prot protein existence level 1. Binding protein with a strong affinity to the bleomycin family of antibiotics. Binds to CL990; an antimitotic-antibiotic compound. From Klebsiella pneumoniae.
   4320..4367    +  polyA_signal   HSV TK poly(A) signal: herpes simplex virus thymidine kinase polyadenylation signal (Cole and Stacy, 1985)
   4458..4474    -  polyA_signal   bGH poly(A) signal (fragment): bovine growth hormone polyadenylation signal
   4696..5284    +  rep_origin     ori: high-copy-number ColE1/pMB1/pBR322/pUC origin of replication
