[The description below was written by a language model from this plasmid's Addgene catalogue record and pLannotate feature annotations shown in this document.]
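Description:
ECFP-FRB-Sec61b is a mammalian expression plasmid built on the Clontech ECFP-C1 backbone, with a sequenced length of about 5.4 kb. It replicates in E. coli at high copy from a ColE1/pUC-type origin and also carries an f1 phage origin. A single Tn5 aminoglycoside phosphotransferase gene (NeoR/KanR) serves both hosts. In bacteria it is driven by the bla (AmpR) promoter and gives kanamycin resistance. In mammalian cells it is driven by the SV40 enhancer/early promoter, terminated by the HSV TK polyadenylation signal, and allows G418 selection. The short ble, bGH poly(A) and large T antigen fragments in the annotation look like partial matches to backbone sequence rather than functional parts.

The payload is one fusion open reading frame under the human CMV immediate-early enhancer and promoter, terminated by the SV40 poly(A) signal. From the N-terminus it consists of the cyan fluorescent protein ECFP, then the FKBP-rapamycin binding (FRB) domain of human FRAP/mTOR, then residual multiple-cloning-site sequence, and finally human Sec61β. The annotation identifies the FRB as the T2098L variant, which can also bind synthetic rapamycin analogues. Sec61β is a subunit of the endoplasmic reticulum translocon, and it serves here as the membrane-targeting moiety.

The record gives the plasmid two roles. It acts as a cyan marker of the nuclear outer membrane, and it acts as a fixed anchor for chemically induced dimerization. When a dimerizer is added, an FKBP-tagged partner protein supplied from a separate construct is recruited to the FRB displayed at this membrane. The associated publication uses such anchors to direct an actin-polymerizing tool to chosen intracellular structures.
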