Addgene plasmid #210290: ECFP-FRB-Sec61b
Purpose: nucleus OM marker and "anchor" for FKBP-FRB CID
Depositing lab: Takanari Inoue. Depositing organization: Johns Hopkins University and School of Medicine. Publication: ActuAtor, a Listeria-inspired molecular tool for physical manipulation of intracellular organizations through de novo actin polymerization. Nakamura H, Rho E, Lee CT, Itoh K, Deng D, Watanabe S, Razavi S, Matsubayashi HT, Zhu C, Jung E, Rangamani P, Watanabe S, Inoue T. Cell Rep. 2023 Sep 2:113089. doi: 10.1016/j.celrep.2023.113089. PubMed 37734382.
Backbone
  Vector backbone: ECFP-C1
  Backbone manufacturer: Clontech
  Backbone size w/o insert (bp): 4700
  Vector type: Mammalian Expression
  Selectable markers: Neomycin (select with G418)
Growth in bacteria
  Bacterial resistance: Kanamycin, 50 μg/mL
  Growth temperature: 37°C
  Growth strain: DH5alpha
  Copy number: High Copy
Gene/Insert
  Gene/Insert name: ECFP-FRB-Sec61b
  Species: Synthetic
  Promoter: CMV
  Tag / fusion protein: ECFP; FRB
  Cloning method: Unknown
  Sequencing primers: 5′ CMV-F; 3′ SV40 pA-R
Terms and licenses: Academic/Nonprofit Terms; Industry Terms: Not Available to Industry
How to cite: ECFP-FRB-Sec61b was a gift from Takanari Inoue (Addgene plasmid # 210290 ; http://n2t.net/addgene:210290 ; RRID:Addgene_210290)
